Addgene plasmid #204600: pACS145
Purpose: Histone H3.3K36M-V5
Depositing lab: Tom Misteli. Depositing organization: National Cancer Institute (NCI). Publication: Identification of epigenetic modulators as determinants of nuclear size and shape. Schibler AC, Jevtic P, Pegoraro G, Levy DL, Misteli T. Elife. 2023 May 23;12:e80653. doi: 10.7554/eLife.80653. PubMed 37219077.
Backbone
  Vector backbone: pLENTI6.3/V5 -TOPO
  Backbone manufacturer: Invitrogen
  Backbone size w/o insert (bp): 7692
  Total vector size (bp): 8101
  Vector type: Mammalian Expression, Lentiviral
  Selectable markers: Blasticidin
Growth in bacteria
  Bacterial resistance: Ampicillin, 100 μg/mL
  Growth temperature: 37°C
  Growth strain: NEB Stable
  Copy number: Low Copy
Gene/Insert
  Gene/Insert name: histone H3.3 K36M
  Species: H. sapiens (human)
  Insert size (bp): 410
  Mutation: histone H3.3 K36M
  GenBank ID: 3020
  Entrez Gene: H3-3A (a.k.a. BRYLIB1, H3-3B, H3.3A, H3F3, H3F3A)
  Promoter: CMV
  Tag / fusion protein: human histone H3.3 K36M - V5 (C terminal on backbone)
  Cloning method: TOPO Cloning
  Sequencing primers: 5′ CMV-F; 3′ V5-R
Terms and licenses: Academic/Nonprofit Terms; Industry Terms: Not Available to Industry
How to cite: pACS145 was a gift from Tom Misteli (Addgene plasmid # 204600 ; http://n2t.net/addgene:204600 ; RRID:Addgene_204600)
