[The description below was written by a language model from this plasmid's Addgene catalogue record and pLannotate feature annotations shown in this document.]
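Description:
pACS145 is a lentiviral mammalian expression plasmid of about 8.1 kb, built by TOPO cloning into the Invitrogen pLenti6.3/V5-TOPO backbone. It carries human histone H3.3 (H3-3A) with the K36M substitution, fused at its C terminus to a backbone-encoded V5 epitope tag. In bacteria it is maintained through a ColE1/pUC-type origin and selected with ampicillin via the bla gene. The catalogue lists it as low copy and specifies a recombination-tolerant growth strain, which is common for LTR-containing vectors. An f1 origin and remnants of lac/T7/T3 cloning elements are also present in the backbone.

The transfer cassette has a third-generation, self-inactivating design. An RSV promoter drives a truncated HIV-1 5' LTR, followed by the Ψ packaging signal with a gag fragment, the RRE for Rev-dependent export of the genomic RNA, and the cPPT/CTS. The cassette ends in a ΔU3 3' LTR, which inactivates LTR promoter activity after integration, and an SV40 polyadenylation signal lies downstream. Within the provirus, the CMV immediate-early enhancer/promoter drives the H3.3 K36M-V5 open reading frame. The annotation tool matched this frame to the highly conserved Drosophila H3.3 entry, whereas the catalogue records the insert as human. A WPRE downstream of the insert enhances transcript expression. A separate SV40 promoter/EM7 unit expresses blasticidin S deaminase, allowing blasticidin selection of transduced cells.

The construct serves to deliver and stably express the tagged K36M mutant histone in mammalian cells. The associated study concerns epigenetic modulators of nuclear size and shape, and the V5 tag allows detection of the exogenous protein.
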