Features (pLannotate 1.2.2; 30 found; start..end, strand, type, name):
      3..229     +  promoter       RSV promoter: Rous sarcoma virus enhancer/promoter
    230..410     +  LTR            5' LTR (truncated): truncated 5' long terminal repeat (LTR) from HIV-1
    457..582     +  misc_feature   HIV-1 Ψ: packaging signal of human immunodeficiency virus type 1
    566..929     +  CDS            HIV-1 gag (fragment): gag protein from human immunodeficiency virus 1; gag
   1075..1308    +  misc_feature   RRE: The Rev response element (RRE) of HIV-1 allows for Rev-dependent mRNA export from the nucleus to the cytoplasm.
   1685..1785    +  CDS            Rev (fragment): human immunodeficiency virus 1 (HIV-1) Rev protein; rev; enhances nuclear export of unspliced and incompletely spliced viral mRNAs
   1804..1921    +  misc_feature   cPPT/CTS: central polypurine tract and central termination sequence of HIV-1
   1944..2247    +  enhancer       CMV enhancer: human cytomegalovirus immediate early enhancer
   2248..2451    +  promoter       CMV promoter: human cytomegalovirus (CMV) immediate early promoter
   2563..2970    +  CDS            His3.3A: H33A_DROME - Experimental evidence at protein level: Swiss-Prot protein existence level 1. Variant histone H3 which replaces conventional H3 in a wide range of nucleosomes in active genes and is specifically enriched in modifications associated with active chromatin. Constitutes the predominant form of histone H3 in non-dividing cells and is incorporated into chromatin independently of DNA synthesis. Deposited at sites of nucleosomal displacement throughout transcribed genes, suggesting that it represents an epigenetic imprint of transcriptionally active chromatin. Nucleosomes wrap and compact
   3040..3081    +  CDS            V5 tag: epitope tag from simian virus 5
   3105..3693    +  misc_feature   WPRE: woodchuck hepatitis virus posttranscriptional regulatory element
   3708..4024    +  promoter       SV40 promoter: SV40 enhancer and early promoter
   4072..4119    +  promoter       EM7 promoter: synthetic bacterial promoter&nbsp
   4138..4536    +  CDS            BSD: blasticidin S deaminase; Aspergillus terreus BSD; confers resistance to blasticidin
   4553..4621    +  CDS            nef (fragment): NEF_HV1Z2 - Experimental evidence at protein level: Swiss-Prot protein existence level 1. Extracellular Nef protein targets CD4(+) T-lymphocytes for apoptosis by interacting with CXCR4 surface receptors. From Human immunodeficiency virus type 1 group M subtype D (isolate Z2/CDC-Z34) (HIV-1).
   4623..4856    +  LTR            3' LTR (ΔU3): self-inactivating 3' long terminal repeat (LTR) from HIV-1
   4928..5049    +  polyA_signal   SV40 poly(A) signal: SV40 polyadenylation signal
   5089..5224    +  rep_origin     SV40 ori: SV40 origin of replication
   5245..5263    -  promoter       T7 promoter: promoter for bacteriophage T7 RNA polymerase
   5271..5426    +  CDS            lacZα (fragment): LacZα fragment of β-galactosidase; lacZ fragment
   5431..5859    +  rep_origin     f1 ori (sequence partly withheld): f1 bacteriophage origin of replication; arrow indicates direction of (+) strand synthesis
   5912..6016    +  promoter       AmpR promoter: bla
   6017..6877    +  CDS            AmpR: β-lactamase; bla; confers resistance to ampicillin, carbenicillin, and related antibiotics
   7048..7636    +  rep_origin     ori: high-copy-number ColE1/pMB1/pBR322/pUC origin of replication
   7819..7911    +  CDS            lacI (fragment): lac repressor; lacI; The lac repressor binds to the lac operator to inhibit transcription in E. coli. This inhibition can be relieved by adding lactose or isopropyl-β-D-thiogalactopyranoside (IPTG).
   7924..7945    +  protein_bind   CAP binding site: CAP binding activates transcription in the presence of cAMP. E. coli catabolite activator protein
   7960..7990    +  promoter       lac promoter: promoter for the E. coli lac operon
   7998..8014    +  protein_bind   lac operator: The lac repressor binds to the lac operator to inhibit transcription in E. coli. This inhibition can be relieved by adding lactose or isopropyl-β-D-thiogalactopyranoside (IPTG). lac repressor encoded by lacI
   8059..8077    +  promoter       T3 promoter: promoter for bacteriophage T3 RNA polymerase
>Addgene plasmid #204600 | pACS145 | addgene full sequence | sequence record 419069 | Addgene NGS Result
AATGTAGTCTTATGCAATACTCTTGTAGTCTTGCAACATGGTAACGATGAGTTAGCAACATGCCTTACAA
GGAGAGAAAAAGCACCGTGCATGCCGATTGGTGGAAGTAAGGTGGTACGATCGTGCCTTATTAGGAAGGC
AACAGACGGGTCTGACATGGATTGGACGAACCACTGAATTGCCGCATTGCAGAGATATTGTATTTAAGTG
CCTAGCTCGATACATAAACGGGTCTCTCTGGTTAGACCAGATCTGAGCCTGGGAGCTCTCTGGCTAACTA
GGGAACCCACTGCTTAAGCCTCAATAAAGCTTGCCTTGAGTGCTTCAAGTAGTGTGTGCCCGTCTGTTGT
GTGACTCTGGTAACTAGAGATCCCTCAGACCCTTTTAGTCAGTGTGGAAAATCTCTAGCAGTGGCGCCCG
AACAGGGACTTGAAAGCGAAAGGGAAACCAGAGGAGCTCTCTCGACGCAGGACTCGGCTTGCTGAAGCGC
GCACGGCAAGAGGCGAGGGGCGGCGACTGGTGAGTACGCCAAAAATTTTGACTAGCGGAGGCTAGAAGGA
GAGAGATGGGTGCGAGAGCGTCAGTATTAAGCGGGGGAGAATTAGATCGCGATGGGAAAAAATTCGGTTA
AGGCCAGGGGGAAAGAAAAAATATAAATTAAAACATATAGTATGGGCAAGCAGGGAGCTAGAACGATTCG
CAGTTAATCCTGGCCTGTTAGAAACATCAGAAGGCTGTAGACAAATACTGGGACAGCTACAACCATCCCT
TCAGACAGGATCAGAAGAACTTAGATCATTATATAATACAGTAGCAACCCTCTATTGTGTGCATCAAAGG
ATAGAGATAAAAGACACCAAGGAAGCTTTAGACAAGATAGAGGAAGAGCAAAACAAAAGTAAGACCACCG
CACAGCAAGCGGCCGCTGATCTTCAGACCTGGAGGAGGAGATATGAGGGACAATTGGAGAAGTGAATTAT
ATAAATATAAAGTAGTAAAAATTGAACCATTAGGAGTAGCACCCACCAAGGCAAAGAGAAGAGTGGTGCA
GAGAGAAAAAAGAGCAGTGGGAATAGGAGCTTTGTTCCTTGGGTTCTTGGGAGCAGCAGGAAGCACTATG
GGCGCAGCGTCAATGACGCTGACGGTACAGGCCAGACAATTATTGTCTGGTATAGTGCAGCAGCAGAACA
ATTTGCTGAGGGCTATTGAGGCGCAACAGCATCTGTTGCAACTCACAGTCTGGGGCATCAAGCAGCTCCA
GGCAAGAATCCTGGCTGTGGAAAGATACCTAAAGGATCAACAGCTCCTGGGGATTTGGGGTTGCTCTGGA
AAACTCATTTGCACCACTGCTGTGCCTTGGAATGCTAGTTGGAGTAATAAATCTCTGGAACAGATTTGGA
ATCACACGACCTGGATGGAGTGGGACAGAGAAATTAACAATTACACAAGCTTAATACACTCCTTAATTGA
AGAATCGCAAAACCAGCAAGAAAAGAATGAACAAGAATTATTGGAATTAGATAAATGGGCAAGTTTGTGG
AATTGGTTTAACATAACAAATTGGCTGTGGTATATAAAATTATTCATAATGATAGTAGGAGGCTTGGTAG
GTTTAAGAATAGTTTTTGCTGTACTTTCTATAGTGAATAGAGTTAGGCAGGGATATTCACCATTATCGTT
TCAGACCCACCTCCCAACCCCGAGGGGACCCGACAGGCCCGAAGGAATAGAAGAAGAAGGTGGAGAGAGA
GACAGAGACAGATCCATTCGATTAGTGAACGGATCTCGACGGTATCGGTTAACTTTTAAAAGAAAAGGGG
GGATTGGGGGGTACAGTGCAGGGGAAAGAATAGTAGACATAATAGCAACAGACATACAAACTAAAGAATT
ACAAAAACAAATTACAAAAATTCAAAATTTTATCGATAAGCTTGGGAGTTCCGCGTTACATAACTTACGG
TAAATGGCCCGCCTGGCTGACCGCCCAACGACCCCCGCCCATTGACGTCAATAATGACGTATGTTCCCAT
AGTAACGCCAATAGGGACTTTCCATTGACGTCAATGGGTGGAGTATTTACGGTAAACTGCCCACTTGGCA
GTACATCAAGTGTATCATATGCCAAGTACGCCCCCTATTGACGTCAATGACGGTAAATGGCCCGCCTGGC
ATTATGCCCAGTACATGACCTTATGGGACTTTCCTACTTGGCAGTACATCTACGTATTAGTCATCGCTAT
TACCATGGTGATGCGGTTTTGGCAGTACATCAATGGGCGTGGATAGCGGTTTGACTCACGGGGATTTCCA
AGTCTCCACCCCATTGACGTCAATGGGAGTTTGTTTTGGCACCAAAATCAACGGGACTTTCCAAAATGTC
GTAACAACTCCGCCCCATTGACGCAAATGGGCGGTAGGCGTGTACGGTGGGAGGTCTATATAAGCAGAGC
TCGTTTAGTGAACCGTCAGATCGCCTGGAGACGCCATCCACGCTGTTTTGACCTCCATAGAAGACACCGA
CTCTAGAGGATCCACTAGTCCAGTGTGGTGGAATTGGCCCTTATGGCTCGTACAAAGCAGACTGCCCGCA
AATCGACCGGTGGTAAAGCACCCAGGAAGCAACTGGCTACAAAAGCCGCTCGCAAGAGTGCGCCCTCTAC
TGGAGGGGTGATGAAACCTCATCGTTACAGGCCTGGTACTGTGGCGCTCCGTGAAATTAGACGTTATCAG
AAGTCCACTGAACTTCTGATTCGCAAACTTCCCTTCCAGCGTCTGGTGCGAGAAATTGCTCAGGACTTTA
AAACAGATCTGCGCTTCCAGAGCGCAGCTATCGGTGCTTTGCAGGAGGCAAGTGAGGCCTATCTGGTTGG
CCTTTTTGAAGACACCAACCTGTGTGCTATCCATGCCAAACGTGTAACAATTATGCCAAAAGACATCCAG
CTAGCACGCCGCATACGTGGAGAACGTGCTGCAAGGGCCAATTCTGCAGATATCCAGCACAGTGGCGGCC
GCTCGAGTCTAGAGGGCCCGCGGTTCGAAGGTAAGCCTATCCCTAACCCTCTCCTCGGTCTCGATTCTAC
GCGTACCGGTTAGTAATGATCGACAATCAACCTCTGGATTACAAAATTTGTGAAAGATTGACTGGTATTC
TTAACTATGTTGCTCCTTTTACGCTATGTGGATACGCTGCTTTAATGCCTTTGTATCATGCTATTGCTTC
CCGTATGGCTTTCATTTTCTCCTCCTTGTATAAATCCTGGTTGCTGTCTCTTTATGAGGAGTTGTGGCCC
GTTGTCAGGCAACGTGGCGTGGTGTGCACTGTGTTTGCTGACGCAACCCCCACTGGTTGGGGCATTGCCA
CCACCTGTCAGCTCCTTTCCGGGACTTTCGCTTTCCCCCTCCCTATTGCCACGGCGGAACTCATCGCCGC
CTGCCTTGCCCGCTGCTGGACAGGGGCTCGGCTGTTGGGCACTGACAATTCCGTGGTGTTGTCGGGGAAG
CTGACGTCCTTTCCATGGCTGCTCGCCTGTGTTGCCACCTGGATTCTGCGCGGGACGTCCTTCTGCTACG
TCCCTTCGGCCCTCAATCCAGCGGACCTTCCTTCCCGCGGCCTGCTGCCGGCTCTGCGGCCTCTTCCGCG
TCTTCGCCTTCGCCCTCAGACGAGTCGGATCTCCCTTTGGGCCGCCTCCCCGCCTGGCGATGGTACCGGT
GTGGAAAGTCCCCAGGCTCCCCAGCAGGCAGAAGTATGCAAAGCATGCATCTCAATTAGTCAGCAACCAG
GTGTGGAAAGTCCCCAGGCTCCCCAGCAGGCAGAAGTATGCAAAGCATGCATCTCAATTAGTCAGCAACC
ATAGTCCCGCCCCTAACTCCGCCCATCCCGCCCCTAACTCCGCCCAGTTCCGCCCATTCTCCGCCCCATG
GCTGACTAATTTTTTTTATTTATGCAGAGGCCGAGGCCGCCTCTGCCTCTGAGCTATTCCAGAAGTAGTG
AGGAGGCTTTTTTGGAGGCCTAGGCTTTTGCAAAAAGCTCCCGGGAGCTTGTATATCCATTTTCGGATCT
GATCAGCACGTGTTGACAATTAATCATCGGCATAGTATATCGGCATAGTATAATACGACAAGGTGAGGAA
CTAAACCATGGCCAAGCCTTTGTCTCAAGAAGAATCCACCCTCATTGAAAGAGCAACGGCTACAATCAAC
AGCATCCCCATCTCTGAAGACTACAGCGTCGCCAGCGCAGCTCTCTCTAGCGACGGCCGCATCTTCACTG
GTGTCAATGTATATCATTTTACTGGGGGACCTTGTGCAGAACTCGTGGTGCTGGGCACTGCTGCTGCTGC
GGCAGCTGGCAACCTGACTTGTATCGTCGCGATCGGAAATGAGAACAGGGGCATCTTGAGCCCCTGCGGA
CGGTGCCGACAGGTGCTTCTCGATCTGCATCCTGGGATCAAAGCCATAGTGAAGGACAGTGATGGACAGC
CGACGGCAGTTGGGATTCGTGAATTGCTGCCCTCTGGTTATGTGTGGGAGGGCTAAGCACAATTCGAGCT
CGGTACCTTTAAGACCAATGACTTACAAGGCAGCTGTAGATCTTAGCCACTTTTTAAAAGAAAAGGGGGG
ACTGGAAGGGCTAATTCACTCCCAACGAAGACAAGATCTGCTTTTTGCTTGTACTGGGTCTCTCTGGTTA
GACCAGATCTGAGCCTGGGAGCTCTCTGGCTAACTAGGGAACCCACTGCTTAAGCCTCAATAAAGCTTGC
CTTGAGTGCTTCAAGTAGTGTGTGCCCGTCTGTTGTGTGACTCTGGTAACTAGAGATCCCTCAGACCCTT
TTAGTCAGTGTGGAAAATCTCTAGCAGTAGTAGTTCATGTCATCTTATTATTCAGTATTTATAACTTGCA
AAGAAATGAATATCAGAGAGTGAGAGGAACTTGTTTATTGCAGCTTATAATGGTTACAAATAAAGCAATA
GCATCACAAATTTCACAAATAAAGCATTTTTTTCACTGCATTCTAGTTGTGGTTTGTCCAAACTCATCAA
TGTATCTTATCATGTCTGGCTCTAGCTATCCCGCCCCTAACTCCGCCCATCCCGCCCCTAACTCCGCCCA
GTTCCGCCCATTCTCCGCCCCATGGCTGACTAATTTTTTTTATTTATGCAGAGGCCGAGGCCGCCTCGGC
CTCTGAGCTATTCCAGAAGTAGTGAGGAGGCTTTTTTGGAGGCCTAGGGACGTACCCAATTCGCCCTATA
GTGAGTCGTATTACGCGCGCTCACTGGCCGTCGTTTTACAACGTCGTGACTGGGAAAACCCTGGCGTTAC
CCAACTTAATCGCCTTGCAGCACATCCCCCTTTCGCCAGCTGGCGTAATAGCGAAGAGGCCCGCACCGAT
CGCCCTTCCCAACAGTTGCGCAGCCTGAATGGCGAATGGG
[124 nt withheld, positions 5431-5554]
C
[91 nt withheld, positions 5556-5646]
A
[49 nt withheld, positions 5648-5696]
CCTTTGACGTTGGAGTCCACGTTCTTT
[37 nt withheld, positions 5724-5760]
ACCCTATCTCGGTCTATTCTTTTGATTTATAAGGGATTTTGCCGATTTCGGCCTATTGGTTAAAAAATGA
GCTGATTTAACAAAAATTTAACGCGAATTTTAACAAAATATTAACGCTTACAATTTAGGTGGCACTTTTC
GGGGAAATGTGCGCGGAACCCCTATTTGTTTATTTTTCTAAATACATTCAAATATGTATCCGCTCATGAG
ACAATAACCCTGATAAATGCTTCAATAATATTGAAAAAGGAAGAGTATGAGTATTCAACATTTCCGTGTC
GCCCTTATTCCCTTTTTTGCGGCATTTTGCCTTCCTGTTTTTGCTCACCCAGAAACGCTGGTGAAAGTAA
AAGATGCTGAAGATCAGTTGGGTGCACGAGTGGGTTACATCGAACTGGATCTCAACAGCGGTAAGATCCT
TGAGAGTTTTCGCCCCGAAGAACGTTTTCCAATGATGAGCACTTTTAAAGTTCTGCTATGTGGCGCGGTA
TTATCCCGTATTGACGCCGGGCAAGAGCAACTCGGTCGCCGCATACACTATTCTCAGAATGACTTGGTTG
AGTACTCACCAGTCACAGAAAAGCATCTTACGGATGGCATGACAGTAAGAGAATTATGCAGTGCTGCCAT
AACCATGAGTGATAACACTGCGGCCAACTTACTTCTGACAACGATCGGAGGACCGAAGGAGCTAACCGCT
TTTTTGCACAACATGGGGGATCATGTAACTCGCCTTGATCGTTGGGAACCGGAGCTGAATGAAGCCATAC
CAAACGACGAGCGTGACACCACGATGCCTGTAGCAATGGCAACAACGTTGCGCAAACTATTAACTGGCGA
ACTACTTACTCTAGCTTCCCGGCAACAATTAATAGACTGGATGGAGGCGGATAAAGTTGCAGGACCACTT
CTGCGCTCGGCCCTTCCGGCTGGCTGGTTTATTGCTGATAAATCTGGAGCCGGTGAGCGTGGGTCTCGCG
GTATCATTGCAGCACTGGGGCCAGATGGTAAGCCCTCCCGTATCGTAGTTATCTACACGACGGGGAGTCA
GGCAACTATGGATGAACGAAATAGACAGATCGCTGAGATAGGTGCCTCACTGATTAAGCATTGGTAACTG
TCAGACCAAGTTTACTCATATATACTTTAGATTGATTTAAAACTTCATTTTTAATTTAAAAGGATCTAGG
TGAAGATCCTTTTTGATAATCTCATGACCAAAATCCCTTAACGTGAGTTTTCGTTCCACTGAGCGTCAGA
CCCCGTAGAAAAGATCAAAGGATCTTCTTGAGATCCTTTTTTTCTGCGCGTAATCTGCTGCTTGCAAACA
AAAAAACCACCGCTACCAGCGGTGGTTTGTTTGCCGGATCAAGAGCTACCAACTCTTTTTCCGAAGGTAA
CTGGCTTCAGCAGAGCGCAGATACCAAATACTGTTCTTCTAGTGTAGCCGTAGTTAGGCCACCACTTCAA
GAACTCTGTAGCACCGCCTACATACCTCGCTCTGCTAATCCTGTTACCAGTGGCTGCTGCCAGTGGCGAT
AAGTCGTGTCTTACCGGGTTGGACTCAAGACGATAGTTACCGGATAAGGCGCAGCGGTCGGGCTGAACGG
GGGGTTCGTGCACACAGCCCAGCTTGGAGCGAACGACCTACACCGAACTGAGATACCTACAGCGTGAGCT
ATGAGAAAGCGCCACGCTTCCCGAAGGGAGAAAGGCGGACAGGTATCCGGTAAGCGGCAGGGTCGGAACA
GGAGAGCGCACGAGGGAGCTTCCAGGGGGAAACGCCTGGTATCTTTATAGTCCTGTCGGGTTTCGCCACC
TCTGACTTGAGCGTCGATTTTTGTGATGCTCGTCAGGGGGGCGGAGCCTATGGAAAAACGCCAGCAACGC
GGCCTTTTTACGGTTCCTGGCCTTTTGCTGGCCTTTTGCTCACATGTTCTTTCCTGCGTTATCCCCTGAT
TCTGTGGATAACCGTATTACCGCCTTTGAGTGAGCTGATACCGCTCGCCGCAGCCGAACGACCGAGCGCA
GCGAGTCAGTGAGCGAGGAAGCGGAAGAGCGCCCAATACGCAAACCGCCTCTCCCCGCGCGTTGGCCGAT
TCATTAATGCAGCTGGCACGACAGGTTTCCCGACTGGAAAGCGGGCAGTGAGCGCAACGCAATTAATGTG
AGTTAGCTCACTCATTAGGCACCCCAGGCTTTACACTTTATGCTTCCGGCTCGTATGTTGTGTGGAATTG
TGAGCGGATAACAATTTCACACAGGAAACAGCTATGACCATGATTACGCCAAGCGCGCAATTAACCCTCA
CTAAAGGGAACAAAAGCTGGAGCTGCAAGCTT
